>Addgene plasmid #212704 | pCfB12720 | addgene full sequence | sequence record 428712 | Addgene NGS Result
GTCAAGACCAATGCGGAGCATATACGCCCGGAGCCGCGGCGATCCTGCAAGCTCCGGATGCCTCCGCTCG
AAGTAGCGCGTCTGCTGCTCCATACAAGCCAACCACGGCCTCCAGAAGAAGATGTTGGCGACCTCGTATT
GGGAATCCCCGAACATCGCCTCGCTCCAGTCAATGACCGCTGTTATGCGGCCATTGTCCGTCAGGACATT
GTTGGAGCCGAAATCCGCGTGCACGAGGTGCCGGACTTCGGGGCAGTCCTCGGCCCAAAGCATCAGCTCA
TCGAGAGCCTGCGCGACGGACGCACTGACGGTGTCGTCCATCACAGTTTGCCAGTGATACACATGGGGAT
CAGCAATCGCGCATATGAAATCACGCCATGTAGTGTATTGACCGATTCCTTGCGGTCCGAATGGGCCGAA
CCCGCTCGTCTGGCTAAGATCGGCCGCAGCAATGGCATCCATTGCCTCCGCGACCGGCTGCAGAACAGCG
GGCAGTTCGGTTTCAGGCAGGTCTTGCAACGTGACACCCTGTGCACGGCGGGAGATGCAATAGGTCAGGC
TCTCGCTGAATTCCCCAATGTCAAGCACTTCCGGAATCGGGAGCGCGGCCGATGCAAAGTGCCGATAAAC
ATAACGATCTTTGTAGAAACCATCGGCGCAGCTATTTACCCGCAGGACATATCCACGCCCTCCTACATCG
AAGCTGAAAGCACGAGATTCTTCGCCCTCCGAGAGCTGCATCAGGTCGGAGACGCTGTCGAACTTTTCGA
TCAGAAACTTCTCGACAGACGTCGCGGTGAGTTCAGGCTTTTTACCCATTGCTGTAGATATGTCTTGTGT
GTAAGGGGGTTGGGGTGGTTGTTTGTGTTCTTGACTTTTGTGTTAGCAAGGGAAGACGGGCAAAAAAGTG
AGTGTGGTTGGGAGGGAGAGACGAGCCTTATATATAATGCTTGTTTGTGTTTGTGCAAGTGGACGCCGAA
ACGGGCAGGAGCCAAACTAAACAAGGCAGACAATGCGAGCTTAATTGGATTGCCTGATGGGCAGGGGTTA
GGGCTCGATCAATGGGGGTGCGAAGTGACAAAATTGGGAATTAGGTTCGCAAGCAAGGCTGACAAGACTT
TGGCCCAAACATTTGTACGCGGTGGACAACAGGAGCCACCCATCGTCTGTCACGGGCTAGCCGGTCGTGC
GTCCTGTCAGGCTCCACCTAGGCTCCATGCCACTCCATACAATCCCACTAGTGTACCGCTAGGCCGCTTT
TAGCTCCCATCTAAGACCCCCCCAAAACCTCCACTGTACAGTGCACTGTACTGTGTGGCGATCAAGGGCA
AGGGAAAAAAGGCGCAAACATGCATGCATGGAATGACGTAGGTAAGGCGTTACTAGACTGAAAAGTGGCA
CATTTCGGCGTGCCAAAGGGTCCTAGGTGCGTTTCGCGAGCTGGGCGCCAGGCCAAGCCGCTCCAAAACG
CCTCTCCGACTCCCTCCAGCGGCCTCCATATCCCCATCCCTCTCCACAGCAATGTTGTTAAGCCTTGCAA
ACGAAAAAATAGAAAGGCTAATAAGCTTCCAATATTGTGGTGTACGCTGCATAACGCAACAATGAGCGCC
AAACAACACACACACACAGCACACAGCAGCATTAACCACGATGAACAGCATGACATTACAGGTGGGTGTG
TAATCAGGGCCCTGATTGCTGGTGGTGGGAGCCCCCATCATGGGCTCTCGTCCAGCCGCGGAAACCGGAA
ACGCTCGAATCTGCCGCCGCTCATACTCACCGAAACGTGTGGGGCTCGAAAAAACGGGCGCCAAACTCCT
TATACTACTGTATATTCAAGCAAGTATATCCGTGGGTGCGGGTGATTTGGATCTAAGGTTCGTACTCAAC
ACTCACGAGCAGCTTGCCTATGTTACATCCTTTTATCAGACATAGCGGCCGCAAATTTAAATAAAATGAA
GTGAAGTTCCTATACTTTCTAGAGAATAGGAACTTCTATAGTGAGTCGAATAAGGGCGACACAAAATTTA
TTCTAAATGCATAATAAATACTGATAACATCTTATAGTTTGTATTATATTTTGTATTATCGTTGACATGT
ATAATTTTGATATCAAAAACTGATTTTCCCTTTATTATTTTCGAGATTTATTTTCTTAATTCTCTTTAAC
AAACTAGAAATATTGTATATACAAAAAATCATAAATAATAGATGAATAGTTTAATTATAGGTGTTCATCA
ATCGAAAAAGCAACGTATCTTATTTAAAGTGCGTTGCTTTTTTCTCATTTATAAGGTTAAATAATTCTCA
TATATCAAGCAAAGTGACAGGCGCCCTTAAATATTCTGACAAATGCTCTTTCCCTAAACTCCCCCCATAA
AAAAACCCGCCGAAGCGGGTTTTTACGTTATTTGCGGATTAACGATTACTCGTTATCAGAACCGCCCAGG
GGGCCCGAGCTTAAGACTGGCCGTCGTTTTACAACACAGAAAGAGTTTGTAGAAACGCAAAAAGGCCATC
CGTCAGGGGCCTTCTGCTTAGTTTGATGCCTGGCAGTTCCCTACTCTCGCCTTCCGCTTCCTCGCTCACT
GACTCGCTGCGCTCGGTCGTTCGGCTGCGGCGAGCGGTATCAGCTCACTCAAAGGCGGTAATACGGTTAT
CCACAGAATCAGGGGATAACGCAGGAAAGAACATGTGAGCAAAAGGCCAGCAAAAGGCCAGGAACCGTAA
AAAGGCCGCGTTGCTGGCGTTTTTCCATAGGCTCCGCCCCCCTGACGAGCATCACAAAAATCGACGCTCA
AGTCAGAGGTGGCGAAACCCGACAGGACTATAAAGATACCAGGCGTTTCCCCCTGGAAGCTCCCTCGTGC
GCTCTCCTGTTCCGACCCTGCCGCTTACCGGATACCTGTCCGCCTTTCTCCCTTCGGGAAGCGTGGCGCT
TTCTCATAGCTCACGCTGTAGGTATCTCAGTTCGGTGTAGGTCGTTCGCTCCAAGCTGGGCTGTGTGCAC
GAACCCCCCGTTCAGCCCGACCGCTGCGCCTTATCCGGTAACTATCGTCTTGAGTCCAACCCGGTAAGAC
ACGACTTATCGCCACTGGCAGCAGCCACTGGTAACAGGATTAGCAGAGCGAGGTATGTAGGCGGTGCTAC
AGAGTTCTTGAAGTGGTGGGCTAACTACGGCTACACTAGAAGAACAGTATTTGGTATCTGCGCTCTGCTG
AAGCCAGTTACCTTCGGAAAAAGAGTTGGTAGCTCTTGATCCGGCAAACAAACCACCGCTGGTAGCGGTG
GTTTTTTTGTTTGCAAGCAGCAGATTACGCGCAGAAAAAAAGGATCTCAAGAAGATCCTTTGATCTTTTC
TACGGGGTCTGACGCTCAGTGGAACGACGCGCGCGTAACTCACGTTAAGGGATTTTGGTCATGAGCTTGC
GCCGTCCCGTCAAGTCAGCGTAATGCTCTGCTTACCAATGCTTAATCAGTGAGGCACCTATCTCAGCGAT
CTGTCTATTTCGTTCATCCATAGTTGCCTGACTCCCCGTCGTGTAGATAACTACGATACGGGAGGGCTTA
CCATCTGGCCCCAGCGCTGCGATGATACCGCGAGAACCACGCTCACCGGCTCCGGATTTATCAGCAATAA
ACCAGCCAGCCGGAAGGGCCGAGCGCAGAAGTGGTCCTGCAACTTTATCCGCCTCCATCCAGTCTATTAA
TTGTTGCCGGGAAGCTAGAGTAAGTAGTTCGCCAGTTAATAGTTTGCGCAACGTTGTTGCCATCGCTACA
GGCATCGTGGTGTCACGCTCGTCGTTTGGTATGGCTTCATTCAGCTCCGGTTCCCAACGATCAAGGCGAG
TTACATGATCCCCCATGTTGTGCAAAAAAGCGGTTAGCTCCTTCGGTCCTCCGATCGTTGTCAGAAGTAA
GTTGGCCGCAGTGTTATCACTCATGGTTATGGCAGCACTGCATAATTCTCTTACTGTCATGCCATCCGTA
AGATGCTTTTCTGTGACTGGTGAGTACTCAACCAAGTCATTCTGAGAATAGTGTATGCGGCGACCGAGTT
GCTCTTGCCCGGCGTCAATACGGGATAATACCGCGCCACATAGCAGAACTTTAAAAGTGCTCATCATTGG
AAAACGTTCTTCGGGGCGAAAACTCTCAAGGATCTTACCGCTGTTGAGATCCAGTTCGATGTAACCCACT
CGTGCACCCAACTGATCTTCAGCATCTTTTACTTTCACCAGCGTTTCTGGGTGAGCAAAAACAGGAAGGC
AAAATGCCGCAAAAAAGGGAATAAGGGCGACACGGAAATGTTGAATACTCATATTCTTCCTTTTTCAATA
TTATTGAAGCATTTATCAGGGTTATTGTCTCATGAGCGGATACATATTTGAATGTATTTAGAAAAATAAA
CAAATAGGGGTCAGTGTTACAACCAATTAACCAATTCTGAACATTATCGCGAGCCCATTTATACCTGAAT
ATGGCTCATAACACCCCTTGTTTGCCTGGCGGCAGTAGCGCGGTGGTCCCACCTGACCCCATGCCGAACT
CAGAAGTGAAACGCCGTAGCGCCGATGGTAGTGTGGGGACTCCCCATGCGAGAGTAGGGAACTGCCAGGC
ATCAAATAAAACGAAAGGCTCAGTCGAAAGACTGGGCCTTTCGCCCGGGCTAATTATGGGGTGTCGCCCT
TATTCGACTCTATAGTGAAGTTCCTATTCTCTAGAAAGTATAGGAACTTCTGAAGTGGGGATTTAAATGC
GGCCGCGAATGCACGCGATACCGTACCCACACAAAAAAAGCACCACCGACTCGGTGCCACTTTTTCAAGT
TGATAACGGACTAGCCTTATTTTAACTTGCTATTTCTAGCTCTAAAACCGTAGTACTTGCATGCGTTATG
CGCCGACCCGGAATCGAACCGGGGGCCCATCGATGGCAACGATGGATTTTACCACTAAACCATCGGCGCG
TTTCTTGGCTTTTGTTAGGAACCAACCTCGAAATTACTCAGCAGTTTCCTTAGGTTAGGGCGGAAATCGA
GTCTGGATAAGACGTGGAACGATTGATACGATTACTTGATCTGTTAGCAATGATTCACTATCGCACGCAT
TCCGTTGCATCAAATTTAGGGATGCCATCAACTTTCAGTTCATAATTAATATCTTACCAAATTAGGTAAT
CTGCAAAAGTTCAGACTGTGAAATGTAACATTTTATATATCAAGCTCTATTTAATGCCTCACAGTAGTTA
ACATAAAGAGATACAGAATTGTCGTGTCAGTGTATACTATCCATGTGTATACTCTGGATATCCATTTGTA
TTCCATTATCTACGAATTGGCGGGGTTCTGCTCGAGCTGGGTGGCGAGGTTGTTAAGTCGGTCCATTTTT
GTGTGTCTTGGTTGGATGAGGTCCAAAGTGGGGGGAGTCTACCAGGCTTTATATACACCTGGTAGTTGCA
ACTTTCGGTATGATCCCCACGAAAGATAAAGTTCAGCATGTGGAGAGCCGAGGTAGTATGCGTGTGACAG
AGACCCAAACTGGGGGTCACCGCGTGCACACTGGCGACGCCGCTCTGGAAGGTCACATGACCGCAGATAC
TCCGTTCTCCCCTCACGTCGATTCGGCTCGGGGACACGGTCAGCGCCATTGCCACGTGTCCACGGTTCTC
TCCACTCTGTAGAAAGTCACTTCCACCAAGTTCCATGAAGCTTATTAGGTTTTTGGAGAAATCCGGGGCG
GCATTTCTGGGGTAACTTGGGCAAGCCAGTAGTGGATCAATTGGGACCCGAATTGGGTGGAAAAAGGTGA
TAACGAGCCCTTTGGGATCCCCACAATTGATCTAAGACCTCTGCTTGCCCCGATCTTGGCCCCCTCAGCC
CCAACACTGTTGCTCTTCAAACTCCCCCATACCTCGGTTCAGATGCAGCCTTCAAAACTTTAACGTACCT
CCGAGCCTGTGAAAACGTGGTCATGAAAAAACGAGAGATGTAAGTCCCGTCACATACCGCTGCGAGACCA
CCAGCTGTACATACACTTGGCGTTCCAGCATGCACGGTCGCTCAACAGGCGCTCCCCCATTGGCGGAAAG
ACAAGCCCCCACTAGATTCCTGTTCAAGGGCAAAGTCTAGAAGCCCGCCCCCCCCAGCGCCCGTTTCCTT
GTTAGTGCGGCCTGCACATGTCACCTGTCTGGCAGGTATCGTCGCTACTTTGCCAGTCGTATCGTCGTCA
ACGGATTGCGCTGCCCATTCACGTGTAAACTCTCGACGGATATCCCGGAGTTTCCCGCCGATCCTCCCGC
GAGCCACTGCCACGTCGCCTCCAAGCCTGCTCGAGCGTCCCAAAACCTTCTCAAGCAAGGTTTTCAGTAT
AATGTTACATGCGTACACGCGTCTGTACAGAAAAAAAAGAAAAATTTGAAATATAAATAACGTTCTTAAT
ACTAACATAACTATAAAAAAATAAATAGGGACCTAGACTTCAGGTTGTCTAACTCCTTCCTTTTCGGTTA
GAGCGGATGTGGGGGGAGGGCGTGAATGTAAGCGTGACATAACTAATTACATGATTATTCCTTTGCCCTC
GGACGAGTGCTGGGGCGTCGGTTTCCACTATCGGCGAGTACTTCTACACAGCCATCGGTCCAGACGGCCG
CGCTTCTGCGGGCGATTTGTGTACGCCCGACAGTCCCGGCTCCGGATCGGACGATTGCGTCGCATCGACC
CTGCGCCCAAGCTGCATCATCGAAATTGCCGTCAACCAAGCTCTGATAGAGTTG
Features (pLannotate 1.2.2; 14 found; start..end, strand, type, name):
   1963..1996    -  protein_bind   FRT (minimal): supports FLP-mediated excision but not integration (Turan and Bode, 2011) FLP recombinase from the Saccharomyces cerevisiae 2μ plasmid
   2466..2485    +  CDS            lacZα (fragment): LacZα fragment of β-galactosidase; lacZ fragment
   2510..2527    -  terminator     rrnB T2 terminator (fragment): transcription terminator T2 from the E. coli rrnB gene
   2752..3340    -  rep_origin     ori: high-copy-number ColE1/pMB1/pBR322/pUC origin of replication
   3462..4322    -  CDS            AmpR: β-lactamase; bla; confers resistance to ampicillin, carbenicillin, and related antibiotics
   4325..4421    -  promoter       AmpR promoter (fragment): bla
   4451..4475    -  CDS            KanR (fragment): aminoglycoside phosphotransferase; aph(3')-Ia; confers resistance to kanamycin
   4504..4619    +  ncRNA          5S rRNA: Accession: RF00001 - 5S ribosomal RNA
   4623..4663    +  terminator     rrnB T1 terminator (fragment): transcription terminator T1 from the E. coli rrnB gene
   4707..4740    +  protein_bind   FRT (minimal): supports FLP-mediated excision but not integration (Turan and Bode, 2011) FLP recombinase from the Saccharomyces cerevisiae 2μ plasmid
   4804..4878    -  misc_RNA       gRNA scaffold: guide RNA scaffold for the Streptococcus pyogenes CRISPR/Cas9 system
   4898..4968    -  ncRNA          tRNA: Accession: RF00005 - tRNA
   6331..6564    -  terminator     CYC1 terminator (fragment): S. cerevisiae CYC1; transcription terminator for CYC1
   6566..813     -  CDS            HygR (fragment) (across the origin): aminoglycoside phosphotransferase from E. coli; aph(4)-Ia; confers resistance to hygromycin
