[The description below was written by a language model from this plasmid's Addgene catalogue record and pLannotate feature annotations shown in this document.]
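Description:
pCfB12720 is a 6.8 kb guide RNA expression plasmid built on a custom backbone and catalogued as a yeast expression vector. The associated work concerns metabolic engineering of Yarrowia lipolytica for betanin biosynthesis, which points to that yeast as the intended host, although the record lists the insert species only as "Other". In E. coli it is maintained as a high-copy plasmid through a ColE1/pUC-type origin and selected with ampicillin via the β-lactamase gene and its promoter. In yeast, selection relies on hygromycin resistance (Hph), annotated as an aph(4)-Ia coding sequence spanning the sequence origin and followed by a CYC1 terminator fragment. The promoter driving this marker is not annotated, and no yeast replication element is identified in the feature table, which leaves sizeable regions uncharacterised.

The payload is a single guide RNA directed at the 4HPPD locus, presumably the gene for 4-hydroxyphenylpyruvate dioxygenase, although the record does not expand the name. The feature table shows a Streptococcus pyogenes Cas9 gRNA scaffold lying immediately downstream, on the same strand, of a tRNA element. This arrangement is typical of RNA polymerase III tRNA-based guide expression, in which the tRNA supplies promoter activity and is processed away from the guide. The spacer sequence is listed as unknown, and no Cas9 gene is annotated, so the nuclease would have to be supplied separately. Two minimal FRT sites flank the bacterial origin and ampicillin segment, and small fragments of lacZα, KanR, 5S rRNA and the rrnB terminators appear to be backbone remnants. The insert was assembled by Gibson cloning. The record does not say whether the targeting is meant for disruption of the gene or for integration at the locus.
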