Addgene plasmid #212704: pCfB12720
Purpose: gRNA targeting to the gene 4HPPD locus
Depositing lab: Irina Borodina. Depositing organization: Danmarks Tekniske Universitet. Publication: Combinatorial iterative method for metabolic engineering of Yarrowia lipolytica: application for betanin biosynthesis. Jiang W, Wang S, Avila P, Jorgensen TS, Yang Z, Borodina I. Metab Eng. 2024 Sep 9:S1096-7176(24)00110-1. doi: 10.1016/j.ymben.2024.09.003. PubMed 39260817.
Backbone
  Vector backbone: custom backbone
  Vector type: Yeast Expression
  Selectable markers: Hph
Growth in bacteria
  Bacterial resistance: Ampicillin, 100 μg/mL
  Growth temperature: 37°C
  Growth strain: DH5alpha
  Copy number: High Copy
Gene/Insert
  Gene/Insert name: gRNA targeting to the gene 4HPPD locus
  gRNA/shRNA sequence: Unknown
  Species: Other
  Cloning method: Gibson Cloning
Terms and licenses: Academic/Nonprofit Terms; Industry Terms: Not Available to Industry
How to cite: pCfB12720 was a gift from Irina Borodina (Addgene plasmid # 212704 ; http://n2t.net/addgene:212704 ; RRID:Addgene_212704)
